Addgene plasmid #128041: pBABE puro EGFP
Purpose: (Empty Backbone) Retroviral vector with N terminal EGFP
Depositing lab: Oskar Laur. Depositing organization: Emory University.
Backbone
  Vector backbone: pBABE puro
  Vector type: Mammalian Expression, Retroviral
  Tag / fusion protein: EGFP (N terminal on backbone)
Growth in bacteria
  Bacterial resistance: Ampicillin, 100 μg/mL
  Growth temperature: 37°C
  Growth strain: NEB Stable
  Copy number: High Copy
Gene/Insert
  Gene/Insert name: None
  Tag / fusion protein: EGFP (N terminal on backbone)
Terms and licenses: Academic/Nonprofit Terms; Industry Terms: Not Available to Industry
How to cite: pBABE puro EGFP was a gift from Oskar Laur (Addgene plasmid # 128041)
