[The description below was written by a language model from this plasmid's Addgene catalogue record and the feature table of its GenBank file.]
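Description:
pBABE puro EGFP is a 5,795 bp empty-backbone gammaretroviral expression vector built on pBABE puro and designed to fuse EGFP to the N terminus of a protein of interest in mammalian cells. In bacteria it replicates from a high-copy ColE1/pUC-type origin and is selected with ampicillin through the bla gene and its own promoter. The record lists a recombination-tolerant growth strain, consistent with the presence of two direct-repeat LTRs.

The transferable retroviral unit is flanked by two Moloney murine leukemia virus long terminal repeats. Downstream of the 5' LTR lie the MMLV Psi packaging signal and a truncated gag segment lacking its start codon, which together support encapsidation of the vector RNA without producing Gag protein. Since no separate promoter is annotated upstream of the reporter, expression of the EGFP cassette is presumably driven from the 5' LTR, as is usual for pBABE vectors. A Kozak consensus sequence precedes the mammalian codon-optimized EGFP coding sequence. The short stretch between the end of EGFP and the SV40 element is where a gene would be cloned in frame, although the record does not annotate specific cloning sites or a linker. An internal SV40 enhancer/early promoter, which includes the SV40 origin, then drives puromycin N-acetyltransferase, allowing puromycin selection of transduced cells.

No viral structural or enzymatic genes are present, so virus production requires them to be supplied in trans, for example by a packaging cell line. The vector is used to make stable cell populations expressing EGFP-tagged proteins for localization or expression studies. Without an insert, it can serve as an EGFP-only control.
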