LOCUS       Exported 5795 bp ds-DNA circular SYN 12-MAY-2021
DEFINITION  Retroviral vector with N terminal EGFP.
ACCESSION   .
VERSION     .
KEYWORDS    pBABE puro EGFP
SOURCE      synthetic DNA construct
  ORGANISM  synthetic DNA construct
REFERENCE   1 (bases 1 to 5795)
  TITLE     Emory Custom Cloning Core Plasmids - Oskar Laur
REFERENCE   2 (bases 1 to 5795)
  AUTHORS   .
  TITLE     Direct Submission
  JOURNAL   Exported May 12, 2021 from SnapGene Server 1.1.58
            http://www.snapgene.com
FEATURES             Location/Qualifiers
     source          1..5795
                     /organism="synthetic DNA construct"
                     /mol_type="other DNA"
     LTR             8..477
                     /note="long terminal repeat from Moloney murine leukemia
                     virus"
     misc_feature    542..741
                     /label=MMLV Psi
                     /note="packaging signal of Moloney murine leukemia virus
                     (MMLV)"
     CDS             942..1358
                     /label=gag (truncated)
                     /note="truncated Moloney murine leukemia virus (MMLV) gag
                     gene lacking the start codon"
     primer_bind     1288..1310
                     /label=pLXSN 5'
                     /note="Murine stem cell virus, forward primer. Also called
                     MSCV"
     primer_bind     1326..1342
                     /label=pBABE 5'
                     /note="Psi packaging signal, forward primer for pBABE
                     vectors"
     regulatory      1369..1378
                     /regulatory_class="other"
                     /note="vertebrate consensus sequence for strong initiation
                     of translation (Kozak, 1987)"
     CDS             1375..2091
                     /codon_start=1
                     /product="enhanced GFP"
                     /label=EGFP
                     /translation="MVSKGEELFTGVVPILVELDGDVNGHKFSVSGEGEGDATYGKLTL
                     KFICTTGKLPVPWPTLVTTLTYGVQCFSRYPDHMKQHDFFKSAMPEGYVQERTIFFKDD
                     GNYKTRAEVKFEGDTLVNRIELKGIDFKEDGNILGHKLEYNYNSHNVYIMADKQKNGIK
                     VNFKIRHNIEDGSVQLADHYQQNTPIGDGPVLLPDNHYLSTQSALSKDPNEKRDHMVLL
                     EFVTAAGITLGMDELYK"
     CDS             1375..2091
                     /codon_start=1
                     /product="the original enhanced GFP (Yang et al., 1996)"
                     /label=EGFP
                     /note="mammalian codon-optimized"
                     /translation="MVSKGEELFTGVVPILVELDGDVNGHKFSVSGEGEGDATYGKLTL
                     KFICTTGKLPVPWPTLVTTLTYGVQCFSRYPDHMKQHDFFKSAMPEGYVQERTIFFKDD
                     GNYKTRAEVKFEGDTLVNRIELKGIDFKEDGNILGHKLEYNYNSHNVYIMADKQKNGIK
                     VNFKIRHNIEDGSVQLADHYQQNTPIGDGPVLLPDNHYLSTQSALSKDPNEKRDHMVLL
                     EFVTAAGITLGMDELYK"
     primer_bind     complement(1420..1441)
                     /label=EGFP-N
                     /note="EGFP, reverse primer"
     primer_bind     complement(1681..1700)
                     /label=EXFP-R
                     /note="For distinguishing EGFP variants, reverse primer"
     primer_bind     2028..2049
                     /label=EGFP-C
                     /note="EGFP, forward primer"
     primer_bind     complement(2125..2145)
                     /label=pBABE 3'
                     /note="SV40 enhancer, reverse primer for pBABE vectors"
     promoter        2130..2459
                     /label=SV40 promoter
                     /note="SV40 enhancer and early promoter"
     rep_origin      2310..2445
                     /label=SV40 ori
                     /note="SV40 origin of replication"
     primer_bind     2372..2391
                     /label=SV40pro-F
                     /note="SV40 promoter/origin, forward primer"
     CDS             2469..3068
                     /codon_start=1
                     /gene="pac from Streptomyces alboniger"
                     /product="puromycin N-acetyltransferase"
                     /label=PuroR
                     /note="confers resistance to puromycin"
                     /translation="MTEYKPTVRLATRDDVPRAVRTLAAAFADYPATRHTVDPDRHIER
                     VTELQELFLTRVGLDIGKVWVADDGAAVAVWTTPESVEAGAVFAEIGPRMAELSGSRLA
                     AQQQMEGLLAPHRPKEPAWFLATVGVSPDHQGKGLGSAVVLPGVEAAERAGVPAFLETS
                     APRNLPFYERLGFTVTADVEVPEGPRTWCMTRKPGA"
     primer_bind     complement(2469..2488)
                     /label=Puro-R
                     /note="Puromycin resistance gene, reverse primer. Also
                     called puro-variant-R"
     primer_bind     2965..2985
                     /label=Puro-F
                     /note="Puromycin resistance gene, forward primer"
     LTR             3289..3758
                     /note="long terminal repeat from Moloney murine leukemia
                     virus"
     primer_bind     complement(3888..3905)
                     /label=L4440
                     /note="L4440 vector, forward primer"
     rep_origin      complement(4059..4647)
                     /direction=LEFT
                     /label=ori
                     /note="high-copy-number ColE1/pMB1/pBR322/pUC origin of
                     replication"
     primer_bind     complement(4139..4158)
                     /label=pBR322ori-F
                     /note="pBR322 origin, forward primer"
     CDS             complement(4807..5667)
                     /codon_start=1
                     /gene="bla"
                     /product="beta-lactamase"
                     /label=AmpR
                     /note="confers resistance to ampicillin, carbenicillin, and
                     related antibiotics"
                     /translation="MSIQHFRVALIPFFAAFCLPVFAHPETLVKVKDAEDQLGARVGYI
                     ELDLNSGKILESFRPEERFPMMSTFKVLLCGAVLSRIDAGQEQLGRRIHYSQNDLVEYS
                     PVTEKHLTDGMTVRELCSAAITMSDNTAANLLLTTIGGPKELTAFLHNMGDHVTRLDRW
                     EPELNEAIPNDERDTTMPVAMATTLRKLLTGELLTLASRQQLIDWMEADKVAGPLLRSA
                     LPAGWFIADKSGAGERGSRGIIAALGPDGKPSRIVVIYTTGSQATMDERNRQIAEIGAS
                     LIKHW"
     primer_bind     5430..5449
                     /label=Amp-R
                     /note="Ampicillin resistance gene, reverse primer"
     promoter        complement(5668..5772)
                     /gene="bla"
                     /label=AmpR promoter
ORIGIN
        1 ctgcagcctg aatatgggcc aaacaggata tctgtggtaa gcagttcctg ccccggctca
       61 gggccaagaa cagatggaac agctgaatat gggccaaaca ggatatctgt ggtaagcagt
      121 tcctgccccg gctcagggcc aagaacagat ggtccccaga tgcggtccag ccctcagcag
      181 tttctagaga accatcagat gtttccaggg tgccccaagg acctgaaatg accctgtgcc
      241 ttatttgaac taaccaatca gttcgcttct cgcttctgtt cgcgcgcttc tgctccccga
      301 gctcaataaa agagcccaca acccctcact cggggcgcca gtcctccgat tgactgagtc
      361 gcccgggtac ccgtgtatcc aataaaccct cttgcagttg catccgactt gtggtctcgc
      421 tgttccttgg gagggtctcc tctgagtgat tgactacccg tcagcggggg tctttcattt
      481 gggggctcgt ccgggatcgg gagacccctg cccagggacc accgacccac caccgggagg
      541 caagctggcc agcaacttat ctgtgtctgt ccgattgtct agtgtctatg actgatttta
      601 tgcgcctgcg tcggtactag ttagctaact agctctgtat ctggcggacc cgtggtggaa
      661 ctgacgagtt ctgaacaccc ggccgcaacc ctgggagacg tcccagggac tttgggggcc
      721 gtttttgtgg cccgacctga ggaagggagt cgatgtggaa tccgaccccg tcaggatatg
      781 tggttctggt aggagacgag aacctaaaac agttcccgcc tccgtctgaa tttttgcttt
      841 cggtttggaa ccgaagccgc gcgtcttgtc tgctgcagcg ctgcagcatc gttctgtgtt
      901 gtctctgtct gactgtgttt ctgtatttgt ctgaaaatta gggccagact gttaccactc
      961 ccttaagttt gaccttaggt cactggaaag atgtcgagcg gatcgctcac aaccagtcgg
     1021 tagatgtcaa gaagagacgt tgggttacct tctgctctgc agaatggcca acctttaacg
     1081 tcggatggcc gcgagacggc acctttaacc gagacctcat cacccaggtt aagatcaagg
     1141 tcttttcacc tggcccgcat ggacacccag accaggtccc ctacatcgtg acctgggaag
     1201 ccttggcttt tgacccccct ccctgggtca agccctttgt acaccctaag cctccgcctc
     1261 ctcttcctcc atccgccccg tctctccccc ttgaacctcc tcgttcgacc ccgcctcgat
     1321 cctcccttta tccagccctc actccttctc taggcgccgg ccggatccgc caccatggtg
     1381 agcaagggcg aggagctgtt caccggggtg gtgcccatcc tggtcgagct ggacggcgac
     1441 gtaaacggcc acaagttcag cgtgtccggc gagggcgagg gcgatgccac ctacggcaag
     1501 ctgaccctga agttcatctg caccaccggc aagctgcccg tgccctggcc caccctcgtg
     1561 accaccctga cctacggcgt gcagtgcttc agccgctacc ccgaccacat gaagcagcac
     1621 gacttcttca agtccgccat gcccgaaggc tacgtccagg agcgcaccat cttcttcaag
     1681 gacgacggca actacaagac ccgcgccgag gtgaagttcg agggcgacac cctggtgaac
     1741 cgcatcgagc tgaagggcat cgacttcaag gaggacggca acatcctggg gcacaagctg
     1801 gagtacaact acaacagcca caacgtctat atcatggccg acaagcagaa gaacggcatc
     1861 aaggtgaact tcaagatccg ccacaacatc gaggacggca gcgtgcagct cgccgaccac
     1921 taccagcaga acacccccat cggcgacggc cccgtgctgc tgcccgacaa ccactacctg
     1981 agcacccagt ccgccctgag caaagacccc aacgagaagc gcgatcacat ggtcctgctg
     2041 gagttcgtga ccgccgccgg gatcactctc ggcatggacg agctgtacaa ggtaggaatt
     2101 cgccagcaca gtggtcgacc ctgtggaatg tgtgtcagtt agggtgtgga aagtccccag
     2161 gctccccagc aggcagaagt atgcaaagca tgcatctcaa ttagtcagca accaggtgtg
     2221 gaaagtcccc aggctcccca gcaggcagaa gtatgcaaag catgcatctc aattagtcag
     2281 caaccatagt cccgccccta actccgccca tcccgcccct aactccgccc agttccgccc
     2341 attctccgcc ccatggctga ctaatttttt ttatttatgc agaggccgag gccgcctcgg
     2401 cctctgagct attccagaag tagtgaggag gcttttttgg aggcctaggc ttttgcaaaa
     2461 agcttaccat gaccgagtac aagcccacgg tgcgcctcgc cacccgcgac gacgtcccca
     2521 gggccgtacg caccctcgcc gccgcgttcg ccgactaccc cgccacgcgc cacaccgtcg
     2581 atccggaccg ccacatcgag cgggtcaccg agctgcaaga actcttcctc acgcgcgtcg
     2641 ggctcgacat cggcaaggtg tgggtcgcgg acgacggcgc cgcggtggcg gtctggacca
     2701 cgccggagag cgtcgaagcg ggggcggtgt tcgccgagat cggcccgcgc atggccgagt
     2761 tgagcggttc ccggctggcc gcgcagcaac agatggaagg cctcctggcg ccgcaccggc
     2821 ccaaggagcc cgcgtggttc ctggccaccg tcggcgtctc gcccgaccac cagggcaagg
     2881 gtctgggcag cgccgtcgtg ctccccggag tggaggcggc cgagcgcgcc ggggtgcccg
     2941 ccttcctgga gacctccgcg ccccgcaacc tccccttcta cgagcggctc ggcttcaccg
     3001 tcaccgccga cgtcgaggtg cccgaaggac cgcgcacctg gtgcatgacc cgcaagcccg
     3061 gtgcctgacg cccgccccac gacccgcagc gcccgaccga aaggagcgca cgaccccatg
     3121 catcgataaa ataaaagatt ttatttagtc tccagaaaaa ggggggaatg aaagacccca
     3181 cctgtaggtt tggcaagcta gcttaagtaa cgccattttg caaggcatgg aaaaatacat
     3241 aactgagaat agagaagttc agatcaaggt caggaacaga tggaacagct gaatatgggc
     3301 caaacaggat atctgtggta agcagttcct gccccggctc agggccaaga acagatggaa
     3361 cagctgaata tgggccaaac aggatatctg tggtaagcag ttcctgcccc ggctcagggc
     3421 caagaacaga tggtccccag atgcggtcca gccctcagca gtttctagag aaccatcaga
     3481 tgtttccagg gtgccccaag gacctgaaat gaccctgtgc cttatttgaa ctaaccaatc
     3541 agttcgcttc tcgcttctgt tcgcgcgctt ctgctccccg agctcaataa aagagcccac
     3601 aacccctcac tcggggcgcc agtcctccga ttgactgagt cgcccgggta cccgtgtatc
     3661 caataaaccc tcttgcagtt gcatccgact tgtggtctcg ctgttccttg ggagggtctc
     3721 ctctgagtga ttgactaccc gtcagcgggg gtctttcaca tgcagcatgt atcaaaatta
     3781 atttggtttt ttttcttaag tatttacatt aaatggccat agttgcatta atgaatcggc
     3841 caacgcgcgg ggagaggcgg tttgcgtatt gggcgctctt ccgcttcctc gctcactgac
     3901 tcgctgcgct cggtcgttcg gctgcggcga gcggtatcag ctcactcaaa ggcggtaata
     3961 cggttatcca cagaatcagg ggataacgca ggaaagaaca tgtgagcaaa aggccagcaa
     4021 aaggccagga accgtaaaaa ggccgcgttg ctggcgtttt tccataggct ccgcccccct
     4081 gacgagcatc acaaaaatcg acgctcaagt cagaggtggc gaaacccgac aggactataa
     4141 agataccagg cgtttccccc tggaagctcc ctcgtgcgct ctcctgttcc gaccctgccg
     4201 cttaccggat acctgtccgc ctttctccct tcgggaagcg tggcgctttc tcatagctca
     4261 cgctgtaggt atctcagttc ggtgtaggtc gttcgctcca agctgggctg tgtgcacgaa
     4321 ccccccgttc agcccgaccg ctgcgcctta tccggtaact atcgtcttga gtccaacccg
     4381 gtaagacacg acttatcgcc actggcagca gccactggta acaggattag cagagcgagg
     4441 tatgtaggcg gtgctacaga gttcttgaag tggtggccta actacggcta cactagaaga
     4501 acagtatttg gtatctgcgc tctgctgaag ccagttacct tcggaaaaag agttggtagc
     4561 tcttgatccg gcaaacaaac caccgctggt agcggtggtt tttttgtttg caagcagcag
     4621 attacgcgca gaaaaaaagg atctcaagaa gatcctttga tcttttctac ggggtctgac
     4681 gctcagtgga acgaaaactc acgttaaggg attttggtca tgagattatc aaaaaggatc
     4741 ttcacctaga tccttttgcg gccgcaaatc aatctaaagt atatatgagt aaacttggtc
     4801 tgacagttac caatgcttaa tcagtgaggc acctatctca gcgatctgtc tatttcgttc
     4861 atccatagtt gcctgactcc ccgtcgtgta gataactacg atacgggagg gcttaccatc
     4921 tggccccagt gctgcaatga taccgcgaga cccacgctca ccggctccag atttatcagc
     4981 aataaaccag ccagccggaa gggccgagcg cagaagtggt cctgcaactt tatccgcctc
     5041 catccagtct attaattgtt gccgggaagc tagagtaagt agttcgccag ttaatagttt
     5101 gcgcaacgtt gttgccattg ctacaggcat cgtggtgtca cgctcgtcgt ttggtatggc
     5161 ttcattcagc tccggttccc aacgatcaag gcgagttaca tgatccccca tgttgtgcaa
     5221 aaaagcggtt agctccttcg gtcctccgat cgttgtcaga agtaagttgg ccgcagtgtt
     5281 atcactcatg gttatggcag cactgcataa ttctcttact gtcatgccat ccgtaagatg
     5341 cttttctgtg actggtgagt actcaaccaa gtcattctga gaatagtgta tgcggcgacc
     5401 gagttgctct tgcccggcgt caatacggga taataccgcg ccacatagca gaactttaaa
     5461 agtgctcatc attggaaaac gttcttcggg gcgaaaactc tcaaggatct taccgctgtt
     5521 gagatccagt tcgatgtaac ccactcgtgc acccaactga tcttcagcat cttttacttt
     5581 caccagcgtt tctgggtgag caaaaacagg aaggcaaaat gccgcaaaaa agggaataag
     5641 ggcgacacgg aaatgttgaa tactcatact cttccttttt caatattatt gaagcattta
     5701 tcagggttat tgtctcatga gcggatacat atttgaatgt atttagaaaa ataaacaaat
     5761 aggggttccg cgcacatttc cccgaaaagt gccac
//
